Addgene plasmid #152846: pGBW-m4133595
Purpose: Mammalian expression plasmid for SARS-CoV-2 ORF8 protein
Depositing lab: Ginkgo Bioworks & Benjie Chen. Depositing organization: Ginkgo Bioworks.
Backbone
  Vector backbone: pTwist_CMV_Hygro_6
  Backbone size w/o insert (bp): 6525
  Vector type: Mammalian Expression
  Selectable markers: Hygromycin
Growth in bacteria
  Bacterial resistance: Ampicillin, 100 μg/mL
  Growth temperature: 37°C
  Growth strain: DH5alpha
  Copy number: High Copy
Gene/Insert
  Gene/Insert name: SARS-CoV-2 ORF8 protein
  Species: Severe acute respiratory syndrome coronavirus 2
  Insert size (bp): 359
  Mutation: wt
  Entrez Gene: ORF8 (a.k.a. GU280_gp09)
  Promoter: CMV
  Tag / fusion protein: Cleavable TEV;CBP (C terminal on backbone)
  Cloning method: Unknown
Resource information
  A portion of this plasmid was derived from a plasmid made by: GinkgoBioworks
Depositor comments: NCBI reference sequence: YP_009724396.1
How to cite: pGBW-m4133595 was a gift from Ginkgo Bioworks & Benjie Chen (Addgene plasmid # 152846 ; http://n2t.net/addgene:152846 ; RRID:Addgene_152846)
