[The description below was written by a language model from this plasmid's Addgene catalogue record and pLannotate feature annotations shown in this document.]
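Description:
pGBW-m4133595 is a mammalian expression plasmid built on the pTwist_CMV_Hygro_6 backbone that carries the wild-type ORF8 coding sequence of SARS-CoV-2. It is propagated in E. coli as a high-copy plasmid through a ColE1/pUC-type origin and selected with ampicillin via a full-length β-lactamase gene. For selection in mammalian cells it carries a separate cassette in which the human ubiquitin C promoter drives hygromycin B phosphotransferase, followed by a synthetic polyadenylation signal.

The ORF8 open reading frame sits near the start of the annotated sequence. Because the plasmid is circular, it lies just downstream of the CMV enhancer and promoter elements annotated at the end of the record. The annotation software identifies the promoter region as a CMV fragment plus a truncated CMV variant, whereas the catalogue entry simply lists the promoter as CMV. According to the catalogue, the backbone supplies a C-terminal tag consisting of a TEV protease cleavage site and a calmodulin-binding peptide (CBP). The feature table detects only a short CBP fragment just after ORF8 and does not annotate the TEV site. This arrangement would allow calcium-dependent capture of the protein on calmodulin and later removal of the tag by TEV. An SV40 polyadenylation signal lies downstream of the expression unit, although it is annotated on the opposite strand. Bacterial terminators (T7 and rrnG) and short β-globin insulator elements flank the expression cassette and probably serve to isolate it from neighbouring transcription.

The recorded purpose is expression of ORF8 in mammalian cells. ORF8 is an accessory protein implicated in modulating the host immune response, and the hygromycin marker could support selection of stable transfectants.
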