Features (pLannotate 1.2.2; 20 found; start..end, strand, type, name):
      5..367     +  CDS            NS8_SARS2: Experimental evidence at protein level: Swiss-Prot protein existence level 1. Plays a role in modulating host immune response (PubMed:31986261). Binds to IL17RA receptor, leading to IL17 pathway activation and an increased secretion of pro-inflammatory factors. Contributes to cytokine storm during COVID-19 infection. From Severe acute respiratory syndrome coronavirus 2 (2019-nCoV) (SARS-CoV-2).
    395..411     +  CDS            CBP (fragment): calmodulin-binding peptide derived from skeletal muscle myosin light chain kinase; binds calmodulin with nanomolar affinity in the presence of calcium
    535..656     -  polyA_signal   SV40 poly(A) signal: SV40 polyadenylation signal
    679..748     -  CDS            large T antigen (fragment): large T antigen from SV40 (simian virus 40)
    771..817     +  terminator     T7 terminator: transcription terminator for bacteriophage T7 RNA polymerase
    847..983     +  terminator     rrnG terminator: transcription terminator from the E. coli ribosomal RNA rrnG operon (Albrechtsen et al., 1991)
   1028..1099    +  misc_feature   3' β-globin insulator: insulator downstream of the human β-globin locus (Farrell et al., 2002)
   1325..1913    -  rep_origin     ori: high-copy-number ColE1/pMB1/pBR322/pUC origin of replication
   2085..2149    -  CDS            bla(M) (fragment): β-lactamase lacking the signal sequence; bla(M); allows cytosolic expression of β-lactamase
   2413..3622    +  promoter       UbC promoter: human ubiquitin C promoter
   3632..4653    +  CDS            HygR (fragment): hygromycin B phosphotransferase confers resistance to hygromycin
   4681..4729    +  polyA_signal   poly(A) signal: synthetic polyadenylation signal
   4995..5855    +  CDS            AmpR: β-lactamase; bla; confers resistance to ampicillin, carbenicillin, and related antibiotics
   5868..6004    +  terminator     rrnG terminator: transcription terminator from the E. coli ribosomal RNA rrnG operon (Albrechtsen et al., 1991)
   6149..6220    +  misc_feature   5' β-globin insulator: insulator upstream of the human β-globin locus (Farrell et al., 2002)
   6225..6271    -  terminator     T7 terminator: transcription terminator for bacteriophage T7 RNA polymerase
   6289..6337    -  polyA_signal   poly(A) signal: synthetic polyadenylation signal
   6418..6721    +  enhancer       CMV enhancer: human cytomegalovirus immediate early enhancer
   6794..6811    -  promoter       CMV promoter (fragment): human cytomegalovirus (CMV) immediate early promoter
   6874..6925    +  promoter       CMVd2 promoter: truncated human cytomegalovirus (CMV) immediate early promoter that yields moderately reduced expression relative to the full-length promoter
>Addgene plasmid #152846 | pGBW-m4133595 | depositor full sequence | sequence record 295858 | Full Sequence
CACCATGAAATTCTTAGTGTTTCTTGGGATCATTACAACGGTCGCAGCTTTTCATCAGGAATGCAGCCTA
CAATCGTGTACCCAGCACCAGCCGTACGTTGTGGACGATCCTTGCCCCATCCACTTCTATTCTAAGTGGT
ACATACGGGTAGGCGCGAGGAAGAGTGCACCACTCATTGAGTTGTGTGTGGACGAGGCCGGTTCAAAATC
CCCAATCCAGTATATAGATATTGGAAATTACACTGTCTCCTGTCTGCCCTTCACCATCAACTGCCAAGAA
CCTAAGCTGGGAAGCCTCGTTGTGAGATGCTCTTTTTATGAGGATTTTCTTGAATACCACGACGTCCGTG
TGGTTCTGGACTTCATTGAAAACCTTTACTTTCAGTCGAAGAGGCGATGGAAAAAGAATTTTATCGCGGT
GAGTGCAGCCAACAGATTCAAAAAGATATCCTCGTCTGGTGCCCTCTAAGGATCCGCAGGCCTCTGCTAG
CTTGACTGACTGAGATACAGCGTACCTTCAGCTCACAGACATGATAAGATACATTGATGAGTTTGGACAA
ACCACAACTAGAATGCAGTGAAAAAAATGCTTTATTTGTGAAATTTGTGATGCTATTGCTTTATTTGTAA
CCATTATAAGCTGCAATAAACAAGTTAACAACAACAATTGCATTCATTTTATGTTTCAGGTTCAGGGGGA
GGTGTGGGAGGTTTTTTAAAGCAAGTAAAACCTCTACAAATGTGGTATTGGCCCATCTCTATCGGTATCG
TAGCATAACCCCTTGGGGCCTCTAAACGGGTCTTGAGGGGTTTTTTGTGCCCCTCGGGCCGGATTGCTAT
CTACCGGCATTGGCGCAGAAAAAAATGCCTGATGCGACGCTGCGCGTCTTATACTCCCACATATGCCAGA
TTCAGCAACGGATACGGCTTCCCCAACTTGCCCACTTCCATACGTGTCCTCCTTACCAGAAATTTATCCT
TAAGGTCGTCAGCTATCCTGCAGGCGATCTCTCGATTTCGATCAAGACATTCCTTTAATGGTCTTTTCTG
GACACCACTAGGGGTCAGAAGTAGTTCATCAAACTTTCTTCCCTCCCTAATCTCATTGGTTACCTTGGGC
TATCGAAACTTAATTAACCAGTCAAGTCAGCTACTTGGCGAGATCGACTTGTCTGGGTTTCGACTACGCT
CAGAATTGCGTCAGTCAAGTTCGATCTGGTCCTTGCTATTGCACCCGTTCTCCGATTACGAGTTTCATTT
AAATCATGTGAGCAAAAGGCCAGCAAAAGGCCAGGAACCGTAAAAAGGCCGCGTTGCTGGCGTTTTTCCA
TAGGCTCCGCCCCCCTGACGAGCATCACAAAAATCGACGCTCAAGTCAGAGGTGGCGAAACCCGACAGGA
CTATAAAGATACCAGGCGTTTCCCCCTGGAAGCTCCCTCGTGCGCTCTCCTGTTCCGACCCTGCCGCTTA
CCGGATACCTGTCCGCCTTTCTCCCTTCGGGAAGCGTGGCGCTTTCTCATAGCTCACGCTGTAGGTATCT
CAGTTCGGTGTAGGTCGTTCGCTCCAAGCTGGGCTGTGTGCACGAACCCCCCGTTCAGCCCGACCGCTGC
GCCTTATCCGGTAACTATCGTCTTGAGTCCAACCCGGTAAGACACGACTTATCGCCACTGGCAGCAGCCA
CTGGTAACAGGATTAGCAGAGCGAGGTATGTAGGCGGTGCTACAGAGTTCTTGAAGTGGTGGCCTAACTA
CGGCTACACTAGAAGAACAGTATTTGGTATCTGCGCTCTGCTGAAGCCAGTTACCTTCGGAAAAAGAGTT
GGTAGCTCTTGATCCGGCAAACAAACCACCGCTGGTAGCGGTGGTTTTTTTGTTTGCAAGCAGCAGATTA
CGCGCAGAAAAAAAGGATCTCAAGAAGATCCTTTGATCTTTTCTACGGGGTCTGACGCTCAGTGGAACGA
AAACTCACGTTAAGGGATTTTGGTCATGAGATTATCAAAAAGGATCTTCACCTAGATCCTTTTAAATTAA
AAATGAAGTTTTAAATCAATCTAAAGTATATATGAGTAAACTTGGTCTGACAGTTACCAATGCTTAATCA
GTGAGGCACCTATCTCAGCGATCTGTCTATTTCGTTCATCCATAGTTGCATTTAAATTTCCGAACTCTCC
AAGGCCCTCGTCGGAAAATCTTCAAACCTTTCGTCCGATCCATCTTGCAGGCTACCTCTCGAACGAACTA
TCGCAAGTCTCTTGGCCGGCCTTGCGCCTTGGCTATTGCTTGGCAGCGCCTATCGCCAGGTATTACTCCA
ATCCCGAATATCCGAGATCGGGATCACCCGAGAGAAGTTCAACCTACATCCTCAATCCCGATCTATCCGA
GATCCGAGGAATATCGAAATCGGGGCGCGCCTGGCCTCCGCGCCGGGTTTTGGCGCCTCCCGCGGGCGCC
CCCCTCGTCACGGCGAGCGCTGCCACGTCAGACGAAGGGCGCAGGAGCGTCCTGATCCTTCCGCCCGGAC
GCTCAGGACAGCGGCCCGCTGCTCATAAGACTCGGCCTTAGAACCCCAGTATCAGCAGAAGGACATTTTA
GGACGGGACTTGGGTGACTCTAGGGCACTGGTTTTCTTTCCAGAGAGCGGAACAGGCGAGGAAAAGTAGT
CCCTTCTCGGCGATTCTGCGGAGGGATCTCCGTGGGGCGGTGAACGCCGATGATTATATAAGGACGCGCC
GGGTGTGGCACAGCTAGTTCCGTCGCAGCCGGGATTTGGGTCGCGGTTCTTGTTTGTGGATCGCTGTGAT
CGTCACTTGGTGAGTAGCGGGCTGCTGGGCTGGCCGGGGCTTTCGTGGCCGCCGGGCCGCTCGGTGGGAC
GGAAGCGTGTGGAGAGACCGCCAAGGGCTGTAGTCTGGGTCCGCGAGCAAGGTTGCCCTGAACTGGGGGT
TGGGGGGAGCGCAGCAAAATGGCGGCTGTTCCCGAGTCTTGAATGGAAGACGCTTGTGAGGCGGGCTGTG
AGGTCGTTGAAACAAGGTGGGGGGCATGGTGGGCGGCAAGAACCCAAGGTCTTGAGCCCTTCGCTAATGC
GGGAAAGCTCTTATTCGGGTGAGATGGGCTGGGCACCATCTGGGGACCCTGACGTGAAGTTTGTCACTGA
CTGGAGAACTCGGTTTGTCGTCTGTTGCGGGGGCGGCAGTTATGGCGGTGCCGTTGGGCAGTGCACCCGT
ACCTTTGGGAGCGCGCGCCCTCGTCGTGTCGTGACGTCACCCGTTCTGTTGGCTTATAATGCAGGGTGGG
GCCACCTGCCGGTAGGTGTGCGGTAGGCTTTTCTCCGTCGCAGGACGCAGGGTTCGGGCCTAGGGTAGGC
TCTCCTGAATCGACAGGCGCCGGACCTCTGGTGAGGGGAGGGATAAGTGAGGCGTCAGTTTCTTTGGTCG
GTTTTATGTACCTATCTTCTTAAGTAGCTGAAGCTCCGGTTTTGAACTATGCGCTCGGGGTTGGCGAGTG
TGTTTTGTGAAGTTTTTTAGGCACCTTTTGAAATGTAATCATTTGGGTCAATATGTAATTTTCAGTGTTA
GACTTGTAAATTGTCCGCTAAATTCTGGCCGTTTTTGGCTTTTTTGTTAGACAACATGGGTAAAAAGCCT
GAACTCACCGCGACGTCTGTCGAGAAGTTTCTGATCGAAAAGTTCGACAGCGTCTCCGACCTGATGCAGC
TCTCGGAGGGCGAAGAATCTCGTGCTTTCAGCTTCGATGTAGGAGGGCGTGGATATGTCCTGCGGGTAAA
TAGCTGCGCCGATGGTTTCTACAAAGATCGTTATGTTTATCGGCACTTTGCATCCGCCGCGCTCCCGATT
CCGGAAGTGCTTGACATTGGGGAGTTCAGCGAGAGCCTGACCTATTGCATCTCCCGCCGTGCACAGGGTG
TCACGTTGCAAGACCTGCCTGAAACCGAACTGCCCGCTGTTCTGCAGCCGGTCGCGGAGGCAATGGATGC
CATCGCTGCCGCCGATCTTAGCCAGACGAGCGGGTTCGGCCCATTCGGACCGCAAGGAATCGGTCAATAC
ACTACATGGCGTGATTTCATATGCGCGATTGCTGATCCCCATGTGTATCACTGGCAAACTGTGATGGACG
ACACCGTCAGTGCGTCCGTCGCGCAGGCTCTCGATGAGCTGATGCTTTGGGCCGAGGACTGCCCCGAAGT
CCGGCACCTCGTGCACGCGGATTTCGGCTCCAACAATGTCCTGACGGACAATGGCCGCATAACAGCGGTC
ATTGACTGGAGCGAGGCGATGTTCGGGGATTCCCAATACGAGGTCGCCAACATCTTCTTCTGGAGGCCGT
GGTTGGCTTGTATGGAGCAGCAGACGCGCTACTTCGAGCGGAGGCATCCGGAGCTTGCAGGATCGCCCCG
GCTCCGGGCGTATATGCTCCGCATTGGTCTTGACCAACTCTATCAGAGCTTGGTTGACGGCAATTTCGAT
GATGCAGCTTGGGCGCAGGGTCGATGCGACGCAATCGTCCGATCCGGAGCCGGGACTGTCGGGCGTACAC
AAATCGCCCGCAGAAGCGCCGCCGTCTGGACCGATGGCTGTGTAGAAGTACTCGCCGATAGTGGAAACCG
ACGCCCCAGCACTCGTCCGAGGGCAAAGGAATAAGCTAGTATGTAAGCCTAGTCTTAGATAATAAAATCG
CTATCCATCGAAGATGGATGTGTGTTGGTTTTTTGTGTGTGTAACGCTAGGCGCGCCTGGTGTACCGAGA
ACGATCCTCTCAGTGCGAGTCTCGACGATCCATATCGTTGCTTGGCAGTCAGCCAGTCGGAATCCAGCTT
GGGACCCAGGAAGTCCAATCGTCAGATATTGTACTCAAGCCTGGTCACGGCAGCGTACCGATCTGTTTAA
ACCTAGATATTGATAGTCTGATCGGTCAACGTATAATCGAGTCCTAGCTTTTGCAAACATCTATCAAGAG
ACAGGATCAGCAGGAGGCTTTCGCATGAGTATTCAACATTTCCGTGTCGCCCTTATTCCCTTTTTTGCGG
CATTTTGCCTTCCTGTTTTTGCTCACCCAGAAACGCTGGTGAAAGTAAAAGATGCTGAAGATCAGTTGGG
TGCGCGAGTGGGTTACATCGAACTGGATCTCAACAGCGGTAAGATCCTTGAGAGTTTTCGCCCCGAAGAA
CGCTTTCCAATGATGAGCACTTTTAAAGTTCTGCTATGTGGCGCGGTATTATCCCGTATTGACGCCGGGC
AAGAGCAACTCGGTCGCCGCATACACTATTCTCAGAATGACTTGGTTGAGTATTCACCAGTCACAGAAAA
GCATCTTACGGATGGCATGACAGTAAGAGAATTATGCAGTGCTGCCATAACCATGAGTGATAACACTGCG
GCCAACTTACTTCTGACAACGATTGGAGGACCGAAGGAGCTAACCGCTTTTTTGCACAACATGGGGGATC
ATGTAACTCGCCTTGATCGTTGGGAACCGGAGCTGAATGAAGCCATACCAAACGACGAGCGTGACACCAC
GATGCCTGTAGCAATGGCAACAACCTTGCGTAAACTATTAACTGGCGAACTACTTACTCTAGCTTCCCGG
CAACAGTTGATAGACTGGATGGAGGCGGATAAAGTTGCAGGACCACTTCTGCGCTCGGCCCTTCCGGCTG
GCTGGTTTATTGCTGATAAATCTGGAGCCGGTGAGCGTGGGTCTCGCGGTATCATTGCAGCACTGGGGCC
AGATGGTAAGCCCTCCCGTATCGTAGTTATCTACACGACGGGGAGTCAGGCAACTATGGATGAACGAAAT
AGACAGATCGCTGAGATAGGTGCCTCACTGATTAAGCATTGGTAACCGATTCTAGGTGCATTGGCGCAGA
AAAAAATGCCTGATGCGACGCTGCGCGTCTTATACTCCCACATATGCCAGATTCAGCAACGGATACGGCT
TCCCCAACTTGCCCACTTCCATACGTGTCCTCCTTACCAGAAATTTATCCTTAAGATCGTTTAAACTCGA
CTCTGGCTCTATCGAATCTCCGTCGTTTCGAGCTTACGCGAACAGCCGTGGCGCTCATTTGCTCGTCGGG
CATCGAATCTCGTCAGCTATCGTCAGCTTACCTTTTTGGCAGCGATCGCGGCTCCCGACATCTTGGACCA
TTAGCTCCACAGGTATCTTCTTCCCTCTAGTGGTCATAACAGCAGCTTCAGCTACCTCTCAATTCAAAAA
ACCCCTCAAGACCCGTTTAGAGGCCCCAAGGGGTTATGCTATCAATCGTTGCGTTACACACACAAAAAAC
CAACACACATCCATCTTCGATGGATAGCGATTTTATTATCTAACTGCTGATCGAGTGTAGCCAGATCTAG
TAATCAATTACGGGGTCATTAGTTCATAGCCCATATATGGAGTTCCGCGTTACATAACTTACGGTAAATG
GCCCGCCTGGCTGACCGCCCAACGACCCCCGCCCATTGACGTCAATAATGACGTATGTTCCCATAGTAAC
GCCAATAGGGACTTTCCATTGACGTCAATGGGTGGAGTATTTACGGTAAACTGCCCACTTGGCAGTACAT
CAAGTGTATCATATGCCAAGTACGCCCCCTATTGACGTCAATGACGGTAAATGGCCCGCCTGGCATTATG
CCCAGTACATGACCTTATGGGACTTTCCTACTTGGCAGTACATCTACGTATTAGTCATCGCTATTACCAT
GCTGATGCGGTTTTGGCAGTACATCAATGGGCGTGGATAGCGGTTTGACTCACGGGGATTTCCAAGTCTC
CACCCCATTGACGTCAATGGGAGTTTGTTTTGGCACCAAAATCAACGGGACTTTCCAAAATGTCGTAACA
ACTCCGCCCCATTGACGCAAATGGGCGGTAGGCGTGTACGGTGGGAGGTCTATATAAGCAGAGCTGGTTT
AGTGAACCGTCAGATCAGATCTTTGTCGATCCTACCATCCACTCGACACACCCGCCAGCGGCCGC
